>Addgene plasmid #235322 | pLentiX1-[TRE3G-TS.FF4x1-mRuby2(miRE.FF4)-bGH]-EFS-rtTA-T2A-mGL-P2A-PuroR-WPRE | addgene full sequence | sequence record 472755 | Addgene NGS Result
CGCTGATATAGGGCCCGGTACCTTTAAGACCAATGACTTACAAGGCAGCTGTAGATCTTAGCCACTTTTT
AAAAGAAAAGGGGGGACTGGAAGGGCTAGCTCACTCCCAACGAAGACAAGATCTGCTTTTTGCTTGTACT
GGGTCTCTCTGGTTAGACCAGATCTGAGCCTGGGAGCTCTCTGGCTAACTAGGGAACCCACTGCTTAAGC
CTCAATAAAGCTTGCCTTGAGTGCTTCAAGTAGTGTGTGCCCGTCTGTTGTGTGACTCTGGTAACTAGAG
ATCCCTCAGACCCTTTTAGTCAGTGTGGAAAATCTCTAGCAGTAGTAGTTCATGTCATCTTATTATTCAG
TATTTATAACTTGCAAAGAAATGAATATCAGAGAGTGAGAGGAACTTGTTTATTGCAGCTTATAATGGTT
ACAAATAAAGCAATAGCATCACAAATTTCACAAATAAAGCATTTTTTTCACTGCATTCTAGTTGTGGTTT
GTCCAAACTCATCAATGTATCTTATCATGTCTGGCTCTAGCTATCCCGCCCCTAACTCCGCCCATCCCGC
CCCTAACTCCGCCCAGTTCCGCCCATTCTCCGCCCCATGGCTGACTAATTTTTTTTATTTATGCAGAGGC
CGAGGCCGCCTCGGCCTCTGAGCTATTCCAGAAGTAGTGAGGAGGCTTTTTTGGAGGCCTAGGGACGTAC
CCAATTCGCCCTATAGTGAGTCGTATTACGCGCGCTCACTGGCCGTCGTTTTACAACGTCGTGACTGGGA
AAACCCTGGCGTTACCCAACTTAATCGCCTTGCAGCACATCCCCCTTTCGCCAGCTGGCGTAATAGCGAA
GAGGCCCGCACCGATCGCCCTTCCCAACAGTTGCGCAGCCTGAATGGCGAATGGG
[124 nt withheld, positions 896-1019]
C
[91 nt withheld, positions 1021-1111]
A
[49 nt withheld, positions 1113-1161]
CCTTTGACGTTGGAGTCCACGTTCTTT
[37 nt withheld, positions 1189-1225]
ACCCTATCTCGGTCTATTCTTTTGATTTATAAGGGATTTTGCCGATTTCGGCCTATTGGTTAAAAAATGA
GCTGATTTAACAAAAATTTAACGCGAATTTTAACAAAATATTAACGCTTACAATTTAGGTGGCACTTTTC
GGGGAAATGTGCGCGGAACCCCTATTTGTTTATTTTTCTAAATACATTCAAATATGTATCCGCTCATGAG
ACAATAACCCTGATAAATGCTTCAATAATATTGAAAAAGGAAGAGTATGAGTATTCAACATTTCCGTGTC
GCCCTTATTCCCTTTTTTGCGGCATTTTGCCTTCCTGTTTTTGCTCACCCAGAAACGCTGGTGAAAGTAA
AAGATGCTGAAGATCAGTTGGGTGCACGAGTGGGTTACATCGAACTGGATCTCAACAGCGGTAAGATCCT
TGAGAGTTTTCGCCCCGAAGAACGTTTTCCAATGATGAGCACTTTTAAAGTTCTGCTATGTGGCGCGGTA
TTATCCCGTATTGACGCCGGGCAAGAGCAACTCGGTCGCCGCATACACTATTCTCAGAATGACTTGGTTG
AGTACTCACCAGTCACAGAAAAGCATCTTACGGATGGCATGACAGTAAGAGAATTATGCAGTGCTGCCAT
AACCATGAGTGATAACACTGCGGCCAACTTACTTCTGACAACGATCGGAGGACCGAAGGAGCTAACCGCT
TTTTTGCACAACATGGGGGATCATGTAACTCGCCTTGATCGTTGGGAACCGGAGCTGAATGAAGCCATAC
CAAACGACGAGCGTGACACCACGATGCCTGTAGCAATGGCAACAACGTTGCGCAAACTATTAACTGGCGA
ACTACTTACTCTAGCTTCCCGGCAACAATTAATAGACTGGATGGAGGCGGATAAAGTTGCAGGACCACTT
CTGCGCTCGGCCCTTCCGGCTGGCTGGTTTATTGCTGATAAATCTGGAGCCGGTGAGCGTGGGTCTCGCG
GTATCATTGCAGCACTGGGGCCAGATGGTAAGCCCTCCCGTATCGTAGTTATCTACACGACGGGGAGTCA
GGCAACTATGGATGAACGAAATAGACAGATCGCTGAGATAGGTGCCTCACTGATTAAGCATTGGTAACTG
TCAGACCAAGTTTACTCATATATACTTTAGATTGATTTAAAACTTCATTTTTAATTTAAAAGGATCTAGG
TGAAGATCCTTTTTGATAATCTCATGACCAAAATCCCTTAACGTGAGTTTTCGTTCCACTGAGCGTCAGA
CCCCGTAGAAAAGATCAAAGGATCTTCTTGAGATCCTTTTTTTCTGCGCGTAATCTGCTGCTTGCAAACA
AAAAAACCACCGCTACCAGCGGTGGTTTGTTTGCCGGATCAAGAGCTACCAACTCTTTTTCCGAAGGTAA
CTGGCTTCAGCAGAGCGCAGATACCAAATACTGTTCTTCTAGTGTAGCCGTAGTTAGGCCACCACTTCAA
GAACTCTGTAGCACCGCCTACATACCTCGCTCTGCTAATCCTGTTACCAGTGGCTGCTGCCAGTGGCGAT
AAGTCGTGTCTTACCGGGTTGGACTCAAGACGATAGTTACCGGATAAGGCGCAGCGGTCGGGCTGAACGG
GGGGTTCGTGCACACAGCCCAGCTTGGAGCGAACGACCTACACCGAACTGAGATACCTACAGCGTGAGCT
ATGAGAAAGCGCCACGCTTCCCGAAGGGAGAAAGGCGGACAGGTATCCGGTAAGCGGCAGGGTCGGAACA
GGAGAGCGCACGAGGGAGCTTCCAGGGGGAAACGCCTGGTATCTTTATAGTCCTGTCGGGTTTCGCCACC
TCTGACTTGAGCGTCGATTTTTGTGATGCTCGTCAGGGGGGCGGAGCCTATGGAAAAACGCCAGCAACGC
GGCCTTTTTACGGTTCCTGGCCTTTTGCTGGCCTTTTGCTCACATGTTCTTTCCTGCGTTATCCCCTGAT
TCTGTGGATAACCGTATTACCGCCTTTGAGTGAGCTGATACCGCTCGCCGCAGCCGAACGACCGAGCGCA
GCGAGTCAGTGAGCGAGGAAGCGGAAGAGCGCCCAATACGCAAACCGCCTCTCCCCGCGCGTTGGCCGAT
TCATTAATGCAGCTGGCACGACAGGTTTCCCGACTGGAAAGCGGGCAGTGAGCGCAACGCAATTAATGTG
AGTTAGCTCACTCATTAGGCACCCCAGGCTTTACACTTTATGCTTCCGGCTCGTATGTTGTGTGGAATTG
TGAGCGGATAACAATTTCACACAGGAAACAGCTATGACCATGATTACGCCAAGCGCGCAATTAACCCTCA
CTAAAGGGAACAAAAGCTGGAGCTGCAAGCTTAATGTAGTCTTATGCAATACTCTTGTAGTCTTGCAACA
TGGTAACGATGAGTTAGCAACATGCCTTACAAGGAGAGAAAAAGCACCGTGCATGCCGATTGGTGGAAGT
AAGGTGGTACGATCGTGCCTTATTAGGAAGGCAACAGACGGGTCTGACATGGATTGGACGAACCACTGAA
TTGCCGCATTGCAGAGATATTGTATTTAAGTGCCTAGCTCGATACATAAACGGGTCTCTCTGGTTAGACC
AGATCTGAGCCTGGGAGCTCTCTGGCTAACTAGGGAACCCACTGCTTAAGCCTCAATAAAGCTTGCCTTG
AGTGCTTCAAGTAGTGTGTGCCCGTCTGTTGTGTGACTCTGGTAACTAGAGATCCCTCAGACCCTTTTAG
TCAGTGTGGAAAATCTCTAGCAGTGGCGCCCGAACAGGGACTTGAAAGCGAAAGGGAAACCAGAGGAGCT
CTCTCGACGCAGGACTCGGCTTGCTGAAGCGCGCACGGCAAGAGGCGAGGGGCGGCGACTGGTGAGTACG
CCAAAAATTTTGACTAGCGGAGGCTAGAAGGAGAGAGATGGGTGCGAGAGCGTCAGTATTAAGCGGGGGA
GAATTAGATCGCGATGGGAAAAAATTCGGTTAAGGCCAGGGGGAAAGAAAAAATATAAATTAAAACATAT
AGTATGGGCAAGCAGGGAGCTAGAACGATTCGCAGTTAATCCTGGCCTGTTAGAAACATCAGAAGGCTGT
AGACAAATACTGGGACAGCTACAACCATCCCTTCAGACAGGATCAGAAGAACTTAGATCATTATATAATA
CAGTAGCAACCCTCTATTGTGTGCATCAAAGGATAGAGATAAAAGACACCAAGGAAGCTTTAGACAAGAT
AGAGGAAGAGCAAAACAAAAGTAAGACCACCGCACAGCAAGCGGCCGCTGATCTTCAGACCTGGAGGAGG
AGATATGAGGGACAATTGGAGAAGTGAATTATATAAATATAAAGTAGTAAAAATTGAACCATTAGGAGTA
GCACCCACCAAGGCAAAGAGAAGAGTGGTGCAGAGAGAAAAAAGAGCAGTGGGAATAGGAGCTTTGTTCC
TTGGGTTCTTGGGAGCAGCAGGAAGCACTATGGGCGCAGCGTCAATGACGCTGACGGTACAGGCCAGACA
ATTATTGTCTGGTATAGTGCAGCAGCAGAACAATTTGCTGAGGGCTATTGAGGCGCAACAGCATCTGTTG
CAACTCACAGTCTGGGGCATCAAGCAGCTCCAGGCAAGAATCCTGGCTGTGGAAAGATACCTAAAGGATC
AACAGCTCCTGGGGATTTGGGGTTGCTCTGGAAAACTCATTTGCACCACTGCTGTGCCTTGGAATGCTAG
TTGGAGTAATAAATCTCTGGAACAGATTTGGAATCACACGACCTGGATGGAGTGGGACAGAGAAATTAAC
AATTACACAAGCTTAATACACTCCTTAATTGAAGAATCGCAAAACCAGCAAGAAAAGAATGAACAAGAAT
TATTGGAATTAGATAAATGGGCAAGTTTGTGGAATTGGTTTAACATAACAAATTGGCTGTGGTATATAAA
ATTATTCATAATGATAGTAGGAGGCTTGGTAGGTTTAAGAATAGTTTTTGCTGTACTTTCTATAGTGAAT
AGAGTTAGGCAGGGATATTCACCATTATCGTTTCAGACCCACCTCCCAACCCCGAGGGGACCCGACAGGC
CCGAAGGAATAGAAGAAGAAGGTGGAGAGAGAGACAGAGACAGATCCATTCGATTAGTGAACGGATCTCG
ACGGTATCGGTTAACTTTTAAAAGAAAAGGGGGGATTGGGGGGTACAGTGCAGGGGAAAGAATAGTAGAC
ATAATAGCAACAGACATACAAACTAAAGAATTACAAAAACAAATTACAAAATTCAAAATTTTATCGTCCA
GTGTGGTGGCTACTAGCGCCATAGAGCCCACCGCATCCCCAGCATGCCTGCTATTGTCTTCCCAATCCTC
CCCCTTGCTGTCCTGCCCCACCCCACCCCCCAGAATAGAATGACACCTACTCAGACAATGCGATGCAATT
TCCTCATTTTATTAGGAAAGGACAGTGGGAGTGGCACCTTCCAGGGTCAAGGAAGGCACGGGGGAGGGGC
AAACAACAGATGGCTGGCAACTAGAAGGCACAGGTGCAACGTTGTTACTTGTACAGCTCGTCCATCCCAC
CACCAAGCCCGGCGAACTTGGCAACTGCGTGTTCGCGTTGTACTACGAACATTTCATTGTCACTTTCCTC
TAACCTTTCCAGGCGGTGATCAACGGCATGGATACCGGGCATCTTGATGTTCCCGACGGTCTTTTTTGAC
CTGTAAGTTGTTACGAAAGAGCAAGACAGATGGCCACCACCATCAACTTTCAGTGCCATATGAGTGTATC
CCCTCAGACCACCATCTGCTGGATACATCATCTCTGTATTAGGCTCCCAACCCTTGGTCTTCTTCTGCAT
CACGGGACCATTGGAGGGAAAGTTTACCCCTCTGACTTGGACGTGGTAAACGAGACAGCCATCCTCAAGG
CTGGTGTCCTGCATGACGGTGACGACTCCACCATCTTCGTATCTCGTAACTCTTTCCCAAGTAAAACCCT
CAGGAAAGGACTGTTTAAAGAAATCAGGAATGCCTTTCGGGTACTTGATAAAAGTACGGCTGCCATACAT
GAACGACGTGGCAAGAATGTCAAAGGCAAATGGCAGGGGTCCTCCCTCGATGACTTTGATCCTCATGGTT
TGAGTTCCCATGTACGGATTGCCTTCTCCTTCACCTGTGCATTTGAATTGGTGGCCGTTGACCGAACCTT
CCATGACCACCTGTGAAAAAAAAAAAGAAGACTCGAAGTTAGTACAATTGAAAAAAGTGATTTAATTTAT
ACCATTTTAATTCAGCTTTGTAAAAATGTATCAAAGAGATAGCAAGGTATTCAGTTTTAGTAAACAAGAT
AATTGCTCCTAAAGTAGCCCCTTGAATTCTAGCCCCTTGAAGTCCGAGGCAGTAGGCACCGCTTGAAGTC
TTTAATTAAATACATCTGTGGCTTCACTATTTAATTAAAGACTTCAAGCGGCGCTCACTGTCAACAGCAA
TATACCTTCTCGAGCCTTCTGTTGGGTTAAGAAGTCCCTGAAGAAGTAATCCCAGCAAGTGTTTCCAAGA
TGTGCAGGCAACGATTCTGTAAAGTACTGAAGCCTCATTCAACATAGTATATGTGCTGCCGAAGCGAGCA
CACTTACCTTCATACGCATATTTTCCTTGATCAGCTCTTCGCCCTTAGACACCATGGTGGCTTGTCCTAG
GTTTAATTAAAGACTTCAAGCGGCCACAAGCTTACATTACAGCGTGGATGGCGTCTCCAGGCGATCTGAC
GGTTCACTAAACGAGCTCTTTACGAGGGTAGGAAGTGGTACGGAAAGTTGGTATAAGACAAAAGTGTTGT
GGAATTGCTCCAGGCGATCTGACGGTTCACTAAACGAGCTCTGCTTTTATAGGCGCCCACCGTACACGCC
TAAAGCTTATACGTTCTCTATCACTGATAGGGAGTAAACTGGATATACGTTCTCTATCACTGATAGGGAG
TAAACTGTAGATACGTTCTCTATCACTGATAGGGAGTAAACTGGTCATACGTTCTCTATCACTGATAGGG
AGTAAACTCCTTATACGTTCTCTATCACTGATAGGGAGTAAAGTCTGCATACGTTCTCTATCACTGATAG
GGAGTAAACTCTTCATACGTTCTCTATCACTGATAGGGAGTAAACTCGAGGAATAGTACGAACATGGTAG
CTAGTGGATCCTTCGTCGACCTGCAGACTGGCTGTGTATAAGGGAGCCTGACATTTATATTCCCCAGAAC
ATCAGGTTAATGGCGTTTTTGATGTCATTTTCGCGGTGGCTGAGATCAGCCACTTCTTCCCCGATAACGG
AGACCGGCACACTGGCGCATATCGGTGGTCATCATGCGCCAGCTTTCATCCCCGATATGCACCACCGGGT
AAAGTTCACGCATATGAAGCTGGACATCACCTCCCACAACCTCGAGGTGGAACAGTACGCTGATATCTCT
TATACTGGGCAGAGCGCACATCGCCCACAGTCCCCGAGAAGTTGGGGGGAGGGGTCGGCAATTGAACCGG
TGCCTAGAGAAGGTGGCGCGGGGTAAACTGGGAAAGTGATGTCGTGTACTGGCTCCGCCTTTTTCCCGAG
GGTGGGGGAGAACCGTATATAAGTGCAGTAGTCGCCGTGAACGTTCTTTTTCGCAACGGGTTTGCCGCCA
GAACACAGTAATGTGCCACCATGAGCCGGCTGGACAAGAGCAAAGTGATCAACAGCGCCCTGGAACTGCT
GAACGGCGTGGGCATCGAGGGCCTGACCACCCGGAAGCTGGCCCAGAAACTGGGCGTGGAACAGCCCACC
CTGTACTGGCACGTGAAGAACAAGCGGGCCCTGCTGGACGCCCTGCCCATCGAGATGCTGGACCGGCACC
ACACCCACAGCTGCCCTCTGGAAGGCGAGAGCTGGCAGGACTTCCTGCGGAACAACGCCAAGAGCTACAG
ATGCGCCCTGCTGAGCCACCGGGACGGCGCCAAAGTGCACCTGGGCACCAGACCCACCGAGAAGCAGTAC
GAGACACTGGAAAACCAGCTGGCCTTCCTGTGCCAGCAGGGCTTCAGCCTGGAAAACGCCCTGTACGCCC
TGAGCGCCGTGGGCCACTTCACCCTGGGCTGCGTGCTGGAAGAACAGGAACACCAGGTCGCCAAAGAGGA
AAGAGAGACACCCACCACCGACAGCATGCCCCCCCTGCTGAAGCAGGCCATCGAGCTGTTCGACAGACAG
GGCGCCGAGCCCGCCTTCCTGTTCGGCCTGGAACTGATCATCTGCGGCCTCGAGAAGCAGCTGAAGTGCG
AGAGCGGCGGACCCACCGACGCCCTGGACGACTTCGACCTGGACATGCTGCCCGCCGATGCCCTGGATGA
TTTTGATCTGGATATGCTCCCTGCTGACGCTCTCGATGACTTCGATCTCGATATGCTGCCAGGCGGAAGC
GGAGAAGGTAGAGGTTCTCTCCTCACTTGTGGTGATGTTGAAGAAAACCCTGGTCCAATGGTGAGCAAGG
GCGAGGAGCTGTTCACCGGGGTGGTGCCCATCCTGGTCGAGCTGGACGGCGACGTAAACGGCCACAAGTT
CAGCGTCCGCGGCGAGGGCGAGGGCGATGCCACCAACGGCAAGCTGACCCTGAAGTTCATCTGCACCACC
GGCAAGCTGCCCGTGCCCTGGCCCACCCTCGTGACCACCTTAGGCTACGGCGTGGCCTGCTTCGCCCGCT
ACCCCGACCACATGAAGCAGCACGACTTCTTCAAGTCCGCCATGCCCGAAGGCTACGTCCAGGAGCGCAC
CATCTCTTTCAAGGACGACGGTACCTACAAGACCCGCGCCGAGGTGAAGTTCGAGGGCGACACCCTGGTG
AACCGCATCGTGCTGAAGGGCATCGACTTCAAGGAGGACGGCAACATCCTGGGGCACAAGCTGGAGTACA
ACTTCAACAGCCACAAGGTCTATATCACGGCCGACAAGCAGAAGAACGGCATCAAGGCTAACTTCAAGAC
CCGCCACAACGTTGAGGACGGCGGCGTGCAGCTCGCCGACCACTACCAGCAGAACACCCCCATCGGCGAC
GGCCCCGTGCTGCTGCCCGACAACCACTACCTGAGCCATCAGTCCAAACTGAGCAAAGACCCCAACGAGA
AGCGCGATCACATGGTCCTGAAGGAGAGGGTGACCGCCGCCGGGATTACACATGACATGGACGAGCTGTA
CAAGGGAAGCGGAGCTACTAACTTCAGCCTGCTGAAGCAGGCTGGAGACGTGGAGGAGAACCCTGGACCT
ATGACCGAGTACAAGCCCACGGTGCGCCTCGCCACCCGCGACGACGTCCCCAGGGCCGTACGCACCCTCG
CCGCCGCGTTCGCCGACTACCCCGCCACGCGCCACACCGTCGATCCGGACCGCCACATCGAGCGGGTCAC
CGAGCTGCAAGAACTCTTCCTCACGCGCGTCGGGCTCGACATCGGCAAGGTGTGGGTCGCGGACGACGGC
GCCGCGGTGGCGGTCTGGACCACGCCGGAGAGCGTCGAAGCGGGGGCGGTGTTCGCCGAGATCGGCCCGC
GCATGGCCGAGTTGAGCGGTTCCCGGCTGGCCGCGCAGCAACAGATGGAAGGCCTCCTGGCGCCGCACCG
GCCCAAGGAGCCCGCGTGGTTCCTGGCCACCGTCGGCGTCTCGCCCGACCACCAGGGCAAGGGTCTGGGC
AGCGCCGTCGTGCTCCCCGGAGTGGAGGCGGCCGAGCGCGCCGGGGTGCCCGCCTTCCTGGAGACATCCG
CGCCCCGCAACCTCCCCTTCTACGAGCGGCTCGGCTTCACCGTCACCGCCGACGTCGAGGTGCCCGAAGG
ACCGCGCACCTGGTGCATGACCCGCAAGCCCGGTGCCTTGTAACAACGCCGATAATCAACCTCTGGATTA
CAAAATTTGTGAAAGATTGACTGGTATTCTTAACTATGTTGCTCCTTTTACGCTATGTGGATACGCTGCT
TTAATGCCTTTGTATCATGCTATTGCTTCCCGTATGGCTTTCATTTTCTCCTCCTTGTATAAATCCTGGT
TGCTGTCTCTTTATGAGGAGTTGTGGCCCGTTGTCAGGCAACGTGGCGTGGTGTGCACTGTGTTTGCTGA
CGCAACCCCCACTGGTTGGGGCATTGCCACCACCTGTCAGCTCCTTTCCGGGACTTTCGCTTTCCCCCTC
CCTATTGCCACGGCGGAACTCATCGCCGCCTGCCTTGCCCGCTGCTGGACAGGGGCTCGGCTGTTGGGCA
CTGACAATTCCGTGGTGTTGTCGGGGAAATCATCGTCCTTTCCTTGGCTGCTCGCCTGTGTTGCCACCTG
GATTCTGCGCGGGACGTCCTTCTGCTACGTCCCTTCGGCCCTCAATCCAGCGGACCTTCCTTCCCGCGGC
CTGCTGCCGGCTCTGCGGCCTCTTCCGCGTCTTCGCCTTCGCCCTCAGACGAGTCGGATCTCCCTTTGGG
CCGCCTCCCCGCCGCT
Features (pLannotate 1.2.2; 35 found; start..end, strand, type, name):
     18..155     +  CDS            nef (fragment): NEF_HV1LA - Experimental evidence at protein level: Swiss-Prot protein existence level 1. Extracellular Nef protein targets CD4(+) T-lymphocytes for apoptosis by interacting with CXCR4 surface receptors. From Human immunodeficiency virus type 1 group M subtype B (isolate Lai) (HIV-1).
    141..321     +  LTR            5' LTR (truncated): truncated 5' long terminal repeat (LTR) from HIV-1
    393..514     +  polyA_signal   SV40 poly(A) signal: SV40 polyadenylation signal
    554..689     +  rep_origin     SV40 ori: SV40 origin of replication
    710..728     -  promoter       T7 promoter: promoter for bacteriophage T7 RNA polymerase
    736..891     +  CDS            lacZα (fragment): LacZα fragment of β-galactosidase; lacZ fragment
    896..1324    +  rep_origin     f1 ori (sequence partly withheld): f1 bacteriophage origin of replication; arrow indicates direction of (+) strand synthesis
   1377..1481    +  promoter       AmpR promoter: bla
   1482..2342    +  CDS            AmpR: β-lactamase; bla; confers resistance to ampicillin, carbenicillin, and related antibiotics
   2513..3101    +  rep_origin     ori: high-copy-number ColE1/pMB1/pBR322/pUC origin of replication
   3284..3376    +  CDS            lacI (fragment): lac repressor; lacI; The lac repressor binds to the lac operator to inhibit transcription in E. coli. This inhibition can be relieved by adding lactose or isopropyl-β-D-thiogalactopyranoside (IPTG).
   3389..3410    +  protein_bind   CAP binding site: CAP binding activates transcription in the presence of cAMP. E. coli catabolite activator protein
   3425..3455    +  promoter       lac promoter: promoter for the E. coli lac operon
   3459..3481    +  protein_bind   lac operator (fragment): The lac repressor binds to the lac operator to inhibit transcription in E. coli. This inhibition can be relieved by adding lactose or isopropyl-β-D-thiogalactopyranoside (IPTG). lac repressor encoded by lacI
   3524..3542    +  promoter       T3 promoter: promoter for bacteriophage T3 RNA polymerase
   3570..3796    +  promoter       RSV promoter: Rous sarcoma virus enhancer/promoter
   3797..3977    +  LTR            5' LTR (truncated): truncated 5' long terminal repeat (LTR) from HIV-1
   4024..4149    +  misc_feature   HIV-1 Ψ: packaging signal of human immunodeficiency virus type 1
   4133..4496    +  CDS            HIV-1 gag (fragment): gag protein from human immunodeficiency virus 1; gag
   4642..4875    +  misc_feature   RRE: The Rev response element (RRE) of HIV-1 allows for Rev-dependent mRNA export from the nucleus to the cytoplasm.
   5252..5352    +  CDS            Rev (fragment): human immunodeficiency virus 1 (HIV-1) Rev protein; rev; enhances nuclear export of unspliced and incompletely spliced viral mRNAs
   5371..5487    +  misc_feature   cPPT/CTS: central polypurine tract and central termination sequence of HIV-1
   5514..5738    -  polyA_signal   bGH poly(A) signal: bovine growth hormone polyadenylation signal
   5753..6417    -  CDS            mRuby2 (fragment): monomeric red fluorescent protein derived from mRuby, with improved photophysical properties (Lam et al., 2012)
   6459..6571    -  ncRNA          3' miR-30a: sequence downstream of the 71-nt precursor of the human miR-30a microRNA (Zeng et al., 2002) miRNA
   6830..6880    -  CDS            mRuby2 (fragment): mRuby2 is a basic (constitutively fluorescent) red fluorescent protein published in 2012, derived from Entacmaea quadricolor. It has moderate acid sensitivity.
   6950..6984    -  promoter       TRE3GV promoter (fragment): 3rd-generation Tet-responsive promoter that can be activated by binding of Tet-On® 3G, optimized for retroviral and lentiviral vectors
   6984..7362    -  promoter       TRE3G promoter: 3rd-generation Tet-responsive promoter that can be activated by binding of Tet-On® 3G
   7440..7605    -  CDS            ccdB (fragment): CcdB, a bacterial toxin that poisons DNA gyrase; ccdB; Plasmids containing the ccdB gene cannot be propagated in standard E. coli strains.
   7611..7635    +  CDS            mHoneydew (fragment): monomeric derivative of DsRed fluorescent protein (Shaner et al., 2004) mammalian codon-optimized
   7672..7883    +  promoter       EF-1α core promoter: core promoter for human elongation factor EF-1α
   7896..8513    +  CDS            tetR: TETR2_ECOLX - Experimental evidence at protein level: Swiss-Prot protein existence level 1. TetR is the repressor of the tetracycline resistance element; its N-terminal region forms a helix-turn-helix structure and binds DNA. Binding of tetracycline to TetR reduces the repressor affinity for the tetracycline resistance gene (tetA) promoter operator sites. From Escherichia coli.
   8703..9419    +  CDS            mGreenLantern: monomeric GFP derivative that displays exceptionally high brightness in cells (Campbell et al., 2020)
   9486..10083   +  CDS            PuroR (fragment): puromycin N-acetyltransferase; pac from Streptomyces; confers resistance to puromycin
  10099..10687   +  misc_feature   WPRE: woodchuck hepatitis virus posttranscriptional regulatory element
