[The description below was written by a language model from this plasmid's Addgene catalogue record and pLannotate feature annotations shown in this document.]
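Description:
pLentiX1-[TRE3G-TS.FF4x1-mRuby2(miRE.FF4)-bGH]-EFS-rtTA-T2A-mGL-P2A-PuroR-WPRE is a 10.7 kb lentiviral transfer plasmid built by Golden Gate assembly in the pLentiX1 backbone. It carries design 2 of the ComMAND closed-loop circuit, a microRNA-based circuit that here regulates the red fluorescent protein mRuby2. In bacteria it is maintained through a high-copy ColE1/pUC origin and ampicillin resistance, and an f1 origin is also present. The viral framework has an RSV promoter driving a truncated HIV-1 5' LTR, followed by the Ψ packaging signal, a gag fragment, the RRE and cPPT/CTS. A WPRE and a second truncated LTR with an SV40 polyadenylation signal close the transfer unit.

Two transcription units sit between the cPPT and the WPRE. The circuit module is annotated on the reverse strand, antisense to the viral genome. It consists of a doxycycline-responsive TRE3G promoter, a single FF4 target site (per the name), mRuby2 and a bGH polyadenylation signal. The mRuby2 coding sequence is annotated as two fragments flanking miR-30a-derived sequence, consistent with the miRE.FF4 hairpin being embedded within the gene. The microRNA processed from the transcript would then target the matching site on that same transcript. This would form a self-limiting loop meant to hold output at a controlled level despite variation in dosage.

The forward-strand unit uses the EF-1α core (EFS) promoter to express rtTA (annotated through its TetR portion), mGreenLantern and puromycin N-acetyltransferase. These are separated by T2A and P2A peptides. It therefore provides the Tet-On activator, a green marker for transduced cells and puromycin selection. Short ccdB and mHoneydew matches between the units look like cloning remnants. The associated publication title points to its use for precise transgene dosing in diverse primary cells.
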