Addgene plasmid #235322: pLentiX1-[TRE3G-TS.FF4x1-mRuby2(miRE.FF4)-bGH]-EFS-rtTA-T2A-mGL-P2A-PuroR-WPRE
Purpose: Lentiviral expression of ComMAND closed-loop circuit regulating mRuby2, design 2
Depositing lab: Kate Galloway. Depositing organization: Massachusetts Institute of Technology. Publication: Model-guided design of microRNA-based gene circuits supports precise dosage of transgenic cargoes into diverse primary cells. Love KS, Johnstone CP, Peterman EL, Gaglione S, Birnbaum ME, Galloway KE. Cell Syst. 2025 Apr 22:101269. doi: 10.1016/j.cels.2025.101269. PubMed 40300600.
Backbone
  Vector backbone: pLentiX1
  Backbone manufacturer: Addgene #17297
  Backbone size w/o insert (bp): 5517
  Vector type: Mammalian Expression, Lentiviral, Synthetic Biology
  Selectable markers: Puromycin
Growth in bacteria
  Bacterial resistance: Ampicillin, 100 μg/mL
  Growth temperature: 30°C
  Growth strain: NEB Stable
  Copy number: High Copy
Gene/Insert
  Gene/Insert name: mRuby2
  Species: Entacmaea quadricolor
  Insert size (bp): 711
  Promoter: TRE3G (3rd-generation Tet system)
  Cloning method: Golden Gate
  Sequencing primers: 5′ gtaagtcattggtcttaaagg; 3′ gtagacataatagcaacagac
Resource information
  A portion of this plasmid was derived from a plasmid made by: Addgene #90236
Terms and licenses: Academic/Nonprofit Terms; Industry Terms: Not Available to Industry
Depositor comments: Also expresses rtTA, mGreenLantern, and puromycin resistance genes; Alt name: pKG3803 ; Please visit https://doi.org/10.1101/2024.06.25.600629 for bioRxiv preprint.
How to cite: pLentiX1-[TRE3G-TS.FF4x1-mRuby2(miRE.FF4)-bGH]-EFS-rtTA-T2A-mGL-P2A-PuroR-WPRE was a gift from Kate Galloway (Addgene plasmid # 235322 ; http://n2t.net/addgene:235322 ; RRID:Addgene_235322)
