>Addgene plasmid #235322 | pLentiX1-[TRE3G-TS.FF4x1-mRuby2(miRE.FF4)-bGH]-EFS-rtTA-T2A-mGL-P2A-PuroR-WPRE | depositor partial sequence | sequence record 463286 | mRuby2(miRE.FF4), mRuby2 with intronic microRNA
ATGGTGTCTAAGGGCGAAGAGCTGATCAAGGAAAATATGCGTATGAAGGTAAGTGTGCTCGCTTCGGCAG
CACATATACTATGTTGAATGAGGCTTCAGTACTTTACAGAATCGTTGCCTGCACATCTTGGAAACACTTG
CTGGGATTACTTCTTCAGGGACTTCTTAACCCAACAGAAGGCTCGAGAAGGTATATTGCTGTTGACAGTG
AGCGCCGCTTGAAGTCTTTAATTAAATAGTGAAGCCACAGATGTATTTAATTAAAGACTTCAAGCGGTGC
CTACTGCCTCGGACTTCAAGGGGCTAGAATTCAAGGGGCTACTTTAGGAGCAATTATCTTGTTTACTAAA
ACTGAATACCTTGCTATCTCTTTGATACATTTTTACAAAGCTGAATTAAAATGGTATAAATTAAATCACT
TTTTTCAATTGTACTAACTTCGAGTCTTCTTTTTTTTTTTCACAGGTGGTCATGGAAGGTTCGGTCAACG
GCCACCAATTCAAATGCACAGGTGAAGGAGAAGGCAATCCGTACATGGGAACTCAAACCATGAGGATCAA
AGTCATCGAGGGAGGACCCCTGCCATTTGCCTTTGACATTCTTGCCACGTCGTTCATGTATGGCAGCCGT
ACTTTTATCAAGTACCCGAAAGGCATTCCTGATTTCTTTAAACAGTCCTTTCCTGAGGGTTTTACTTGGG
AAAGAGTTACGAGATACGAAGATGGTGGAGTCGTCACCGTCATGCAGGACACCAGCCTTGAGGATGGCTG
TCTCGTTTACCACGTCCAAGTCAGAGGGGTAAACTTTCCCTCCAATGGTCCCGTGATGCAGAAGAAGACC
AAGGGTTGGGAGCCTAATACAGAGATGATGTATCCAGCAGATGGTGGTCTGAGGGGATACACTCATATGG
CACTGAAAGTTGATGGTGGTGGCCATCTGTCTTGCTCTTTCGTAACAACTTACAGGTCAAAAAAGACCGT
CGGGAACATCAAGATGCCCGGTATCCATGCCGTTGATCACCGCCTGGAAAGGTTAGAGGAAAGTGACAAT
GAAATGTTCGTAGTACAACGCGAACACGCAGTTGCCAAGTTCGCCGGGCTTGGTGGTGGGATGGACGAGC
TGTACAAG
