>Addgene plasmid #235322 | pLentiX1-[TRE3G-TS.FF4x1-mRuby2(miRE.FF4)-bGH]-EFS-rtTA-T2A-mGL-P2A-PuroR-WPRE | depositor partial sequence | sequence record 463287 | rtTA
ATGAGCCGGCTGGACAAGAGCAAAGTGATCAACAGCGCCCTGGAACTGCTGAACGGCGTGGGCATCGAGG
GCCTGACCACCCGGAAGCTGGCCCAGAAACTGGGCGTGGAACAGCCCACCCTGTACTGGCACGTGAAGAA
CAAGCGGGCCCTGCTGGACGCCCTGCCCATCGAGATGCTGGACCGGCACCACACCCACAGCTGCCCTCTG
GAAGGCGAGAGCTGGCAGGACTTCCTGCGGAACAACGCCAAGAGCTACAGATGCGCCCTGCTGAGCCACC
GGGACGGCGCCAAAGTGCACCTGGGCACCAGACCCACCGAGAAGCAGTACGAGACACTGGAAAACCAGCT
GGCCTTCCTGTGCCAGCAGGGCTTCAGCCTGGAAAACGCCCTGTACGCCCTGAGCGCCGTGGGCCACTTC
ACCCTGGGCTGCGTGCTGGAAGAACAGGAACACCAGGTCGCCAAAGAGGAAAGAGAGACACCCACCACCG
ACAGCATGCCCCCCCTGCTGAAGCAGGCCATCGAGCTGTTCGACAGACAGGGCGCCGAGCCCGCCTTCCT
GTTCGGCCTGGAACTGATCATCTGCGGCCTCGAGAAGCAGCTGAAGTGCGAGAGCGGCGGACCCACCGAC
GCCCTGGACGACTTCGACCTGGACATGCTGCCCGCCGATGCCCTGGATGATTTTGATCTGGATATGCTCC
CTGCTGACGCTCTCGATGACTTCGATCTCGATATGCTGCCAGGC
